>Addgene plasmid #78154 | TRCN0000279953 | addgene partial sequence | sequence record 148817 | WPRE-R 5'-CATAGCGTAAAAGGAGCAACA-3'
AATTTTGTAATCCAGAGGTTGATTGTCGACTTAACGCGTTCAGGCACCGGGCTTGCGGGTCATGCACCAG
GTGCGCGGTCCTTCGGGCACCTCGACGTCGGCGGTGACGGTGAAGCCGAGCCGCTCGTAGAAGGGGAGGT
TGCGGGGCGCGGAGGTCTCCAGGAAGGCGGGCACCCCGGCGCGCTCGGCCGCCTCCACTCCGGGGAGCAC
GACGGCGCTGCCCAGACCCTTGCCCTGGTGGTCGGGCGAGACGCCGACGGTGGCCAGGAACCACGCGGGC
TCCTTGGGCCGGTGCGGCGCCAGGAGGCCTTCCATCTGTTGCTGCGCGGCCAGCCGGGAACCGCTCAACT
CGGCCATGCGCGGGCCGATCTCGGCGAACACCGCCCCCGCTTCGACGCTCTCCGGCGTGGTCCAGACCGC
CACGGCGGCGCCGTCGTCCGCGACCCACACCTTGCCGATGTCGAGCCCGACGCGCGTGAGGAAGAGTTCT
TGCAGCTCGGTGACCCGCTCGATGTGGCGGTCCGGATCGACGGTGTGGCGCGTGGCGGGGTAGTCGGCGA
ACGCGGCGGCGAGGGTGCGTACGGCCCTGGGGACGTCGTCGCGGGTGGCGAGGCGCACCGTGGGCTTGTA
CTCGGTCATGGTAAGCTCCGGTGGATCCCCCTGGGGAGAGAGGTCGGTGATTCGGTCAACGAGGGAGCCG
ACTGCCGACGTGCGCTCCGGAGGCTTGCAGAATGCGGAACACCGCGCGGGCAGGAACAGGGCCCACACTA
CCGCC
