>Addgene plasmid #78154 | TRCN0000279953 | addgene partial sequence | sequence record 148921 | hU6-F 5'-GAGGGCCTATTTCCCATGATT-3'
AGGCTGTTAGAGAGATAATTAGAATTAATTTGACTGTAAACACAAAGATATTAGTACAAAATACGTGACG
TAGAAAGTAATAATTTCTTGGGTAGTTTGCAGTTTTAAAATTATGTTTTAAAATGGACTATCATATGCTT
ACCGTAACTTGAAAGTATTTCGATTTCTTGGCTTTATATATCTTGTGGAAAGGACGAGGTACCGGACAGT
TCGTGAGGTGGCTTTACTCGAGTAAAGCCACCTCACGAACTGTTTTTTGAATTCTAGATCTTGAGACAAA
TGGCAGTATTCATCCACAATTTTAAAAGAAAAGGGGGGATTGGGGGGTACAGTGCAGGGGAAAGAATAGT
AGACATAATAGCAACAGACATACAAACTAAAGAATTACAAAAACAAATTACAAAAATTCAAAATTTTCGG
GTTTATTACAGGGACAGCAGAGATCCACTTTGGCGCCGGCTCGAGGGGGCCCGGGTTGCGCCTTTTCCAA
GGCAGCCCTGGGTTTGCGCAGGGACGCGGCTGCTCTGGGCGTGGTTCCGGGAAACGCAGCGGCGCCGACC
CTGGGTCTCGCACATTCTTCACGTCCGTTCGCAGCGTCACCCGGATCTTCGCCGCTACCCTTGTGGGCCC
CCCGGCGACGCTTCCTGCTCCGCCCCTAAGTCGGGAAGGTTCCTTGCGGTTCGCGGCGTGCCCGGACGTG
ACAAACGGAAGCCGCACGTCT
