[The description below was written by a language model from this plasmid's Addgene catalogue record.]
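Description:
TRCN0000279953 is a lentiviral RNAi plasmid built on the pLKO_TRC005 backbone, a vector derived in part from The RNAi Consortium shRNA library collection. It carries a short hairpin RNA directed against human CDK4 (cyclin-dependent kinase 4, also known as CMM3 or PSK-J3), with the target site lying within the coding sequence of the CDK4 transcript. The hairpin is transcribed from the human U6 promoter, an RNA polymerase III promoter commonly used for shRNAs because it gives strong, constitutive expression of short transcripts with defined ends. After transcription, the hairpin is processed by the cellular RNAi machinery into a small interfering RNA that directs degradation of CDK4 mRNA.

In bacteria the plasmid is selected with ampicillin; its copy number is not recorded. In mammalian cells, a puromycin resistance marker allows enrichment of stably transduced populations. As a lentiviral transfer vector, it is meant to be packaged into viral particles so that the shRNA cassette integrates into the genome of target cells and gives sustained knockdown. A listed sequencing primer that anneals in WPRE suggests this post-transcriptional regulatory element lies downstream of the hairpin, but no feature table is provided, so the arrangement of LTRs, the packaging signal, and the promoter driving puromycin resistance is not stated in the record. The construct is intended for loss-of-function studies of CDK4 in human cells and was deposited in connection with work combining genetic and pharmacologic interrogation of rare cancers.
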