Addgene plasmid #78154: TRCN0000279953
Purpose: shCDK4 targeting CDS
Depositing lab: William Hahn. Depositing organization: Dana-Farber Cancer Institute. Publication: Integrated genetic and pharmacologic interrogation of rare cancers. Hong AL, Tseng YY, Cowley GS, Jonas O, Cheah JH, Kynnap BD, Doshi MB, Oh C, Meyer SC, Church AJ, Gill S, Bielski CM, Keskula P, Imamovic A, Howell S, Kryukov GV, Clemons PA, Tsherniak A, Vazquez F, Crompton BD, Shamji AF, Rodriguez-Galindo C, Janeway KA, Roberts CW, Stegmaier K, van Hummelen P, Cima MJ, Langer RS, Garraway LA, Schreiber SL, Root DE, Hahn WC, Boehm JS. Nat Commun. 2016 Jun 22;7:11987. doi: 10.1038/ncomms11987. PubMed 27329820.
Backbone
  Vector backbone: pLKO_TRC005
  Vector type: Lentiviral, RNAi
  Selectable markers: Puromycin
Growth in bacteria
  Bacterial resistance: Ampicillin, 100 μg/mL
  Growth temperature: 37°C
  Growth strain: NEB Stable
  Copy number: Unknown
Gene/Insert
  Gene/Insert name: CDK4
  gRNA/shRNA sequence: ACAGTTCGTGAGGTGGCTTTA
  Species: H. sapiens (human)
  GenBank ID: NM_000075.3 NM_000075.3
  Entrez Gene: CDK4 (a.k.a. CMM3, PSK-J3)
  Promoter: hU6
  Cloning method: Unknown
  Sequencing primers: 5′ hU6-F; 3′ WPRE-R
Resource information
  A portion of this plasmid was derived from a plasmid made by: The RNAi Consortium / Broad Institute
Terms and licenses: Academic/Nonprofit Terms; Industry Terms: Not Available to Industry
How to cite: TRCN0000279953 was a gift from William Hahn (Addgene plasmid # 78154 ; http://n2t.net/addgene:78154 ; RRID:Addgene_78154)
